Addgene plasmid #147475: pRSFDuetMP-CeSmg7_1-395_S
Purpose: Bacterial Expression of CeSmg7_1-395
Depositing lab: Elisa Izaurralde. Depositing organization: Max Planck Institute for Developmental Biology. Publication: An unusual arrangement of two 14-3-3-like domains in the SMG5-SMG7 heterodimer is required for efficient nonsense-mediated mRNA decay. Jonas S, Weichenrieder O, Izaurralde E. Genes Dev. 2013 Jan 15;27(2):211-25. doi: 10.1101/gad.206672.112. PubMed 23348841.
Backbone
  Vector backbone: Unknown
  Vector type: Bacterial Expression
Growth in bacteria
  Bacterial resistance: Kanamycin, 50 μg/mL
  Growth temperature: 37°C
  Growth strain: DH5alpha
  Copy number: Low Copy
Gene/Insert
  Gene/Insert name: CeSmg7_1-395
  Species: C. elegans (nematode)
  Entrez Gene: smg-7 (a.k.a. CELE_Y73B6A.4)
  Cloning method: Unknown
Terms and licenses: Academic/Nonprofit Terms; Industry Terms: Not Available to Industry
Depositor comments: ORF extracted from NCBI:NM_068632.4 Plasmids from this collection were made available to the research community and donated after the lab closed. Please note that the sequence provided by the depositing laboratory may be theoretical/predicted or based on Sanger sequencing results. There may be discrepancies between sequencing results obtained by Addgene and the depositor sequence. If an Addgene verified sequence is not available, please contact before placing your order to request that our lab fully sequence the plasmid.
How to cite: pRSFDuetMP-CeSmg7_1-395_S was a gift from Elisa Izaurralde (Addgene plasmid # 147475 ; http://n2t.net/addgene:147475 ; RRID:Addgene_147475)
