[The description below was written by a language model from this plasmid's Addgene catalogue record and pLannotate feature annotations shown in this document.]
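Description:
pRSFDuetMP-CeSmg7_1-395_S is a bacterial expression plasmid carrying residues 1–395 of Caenorhabditis elegans SMG-7, a factor in nonsense-mediated mRNA decay. The catalogue lists the backbone as unknown, but the name and the annotated features point to an RSFDuet-type dual-cassette vector. It has an RSF1030 origin, which allows co-maintenance with plasmids bearing compatible origins, and a kanamycin resistance gene (aph(3')-Ia) driven by the bla promoter. It also has a lacI gene with its own promoter and two successive T7 promoter/lac operator units. The record describes it as low copy and 6,160 nt long.

The first T7/lacO unit spans the sequence origin and is followed by the T7 gene 10 ribosome binding site and a cytosolic, signal-sequence-free maltose binding protein (MBP) coding region. The SMG-7 fragment itself is not annotated in the feature table. An unannotated stretch of about 1.3 kb lies between the end of MBP and the second T7 promoter, and this is the likely location of the insert. That placement would make it an N-terminal MBP fusion, though the record does not state this or describe any linker or protease site. The second cassette (T7 promoter, lac operator, S-tag fragment, T7 terminator) appears to be empty. The small TcR and SET1 fragments are probably backbone remnants or annotation matches rather than functional elements.

Expression depends on T7 RNA polymerase and is repressed by LacI until induced with IPTG. The stated purpose is bacterial production of the SMG-7 fragment, and the associated publication concerns the 14-3-3-like domains of the SMG5–SMG7 heterodimer. The compatible RSF origin would suit co-expression with a partner plasmid, though the record does not say so. The depositor notes that the sequence may be theoretical.
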