Features (pLannotate 1.2.2; 18 found; start..end, strand, type, name):
      3..27      +  protein_bind   lac operator: The lac repressor binds to the lac operator to inhibit transcription in E. coli. This inhibition can be relieved by adding lactose or isopropyl-β-D-thiogalactopyranoside (IPTG). lac repressor encoded by lacI
     42..64      +  RBS            RBS: efficient ribosome binding site from bacteriophage T7 gene 10 (Olins and Rangwala, 1989)
    110..1210    +  CDS            MBP: maltose binding protein from E. coli; malE (mutated); This version of the gene does not encode a signal sequence, so MBP will remain in the cytosol.
   2545..2563    +  promoter       T7 promoter: promoter for bacteriophage T7 RNA polymerase
   2564..2588    +  protein_bind   lac operator: The lac repressor binds to the lac operator to inhibit transcription in E. coli. This inhibition can be relieved by adding lactose or isopropyl-β-D-thiogalactopyranoside (IPTG). lac repressor encoded by lacI
   2697..2738    +  CDS            S-Tag (fragment): affinity and epitope tag derived from pancreatic ribonuclease A
   2768..2785    +  CDS            SET1 (fragment): solubility-enhancement tag derived from T7 phage gene 10B
   2793..2840    +  terminator     T7 terminator: transcription terminator for bacteriophage T7 RNA polymerase
   3004..3061    +  promoter       AmpR promoter (fragment): bla
   3070..3885    -  CDS            KanR: aminoglycoside phosphotransferase; aph(3')-Ia; confers resistance to kanamycin in bacteria or G418 (Geneticin®) in eukaryotes
   3886..3977    -  promoter       AmpR promoter: bla
   3993..4742    -  rep_origin     RSF ori: Plasmids containing the RSF 1030 origin of replication can be propagated in E. coli cells that contain additional plasmids with compatible origins.
   4825..4889    -  CDS            TcR (fragment): tetracycline efflux protein; tet; confers resistance to tetracycline
   4904..4925    -  protein_bind   CAP binding site: CAP binding activates transcription in the presence of cAMP. E. coli catabolite activator protein
   4938..6020    -  CDS            lacI: lac repressor; lacI; The lac repressor binds to the lac operator to inhibit transcription in E. coli. This inhibition can be relieved by adding lactose or isopropyl-β-D-thiogalactopyranoside (IPTG).
   6021..6098    -  promoter       lacI promoter: lacI
   6106..6141    -  CDS            TcR (fragment): tetracycline efflux protein; tet; confers resistance to tetracycline
   6144..2       +  promoter       T7 promoter (across the origin): promoter for bacteriophage T7 RNA polymerase
>Addgene plasmid #147475 | pRSFDuetMP-CeSmg7_1-395_S | depositor full sequence | sequence record 289922 | Full Sequence
GGGGAATTGTGAGCGGATAACAATTCCCCTGTAGAAATAATTTTGTTTAACTTTAATAAGGAGATATACC
ATGGGCAGCAGCCATCACCATCATCATCACAACACTAGTATGAAAATCGAAGAAGGTAAACTGGTAATCT
GGATTAACGGCGATAAAGGCTATAACGGTCTCGCTGAAGTCGGTAAGAAATTCGAGAAAGATACCGGAAT
TAAAGTCACCGTTGAGCATCCGGATAAACTGGAAGAGAAATTCCCACAGGTTGCGGCAACTGGCGATGGC
CCTGACATTATCTTCTGGGCACACGACCGCTTTGGTGGCTACGCTCAATCTGGCCTGTTGGCTGAAATCA
CCCCGGACAAAGCGTTCCAGGACAAGCTGTATCCGTTTACCTGGGATGCCGTACGTTACAACGGCAAGCT
GATTGCTTACCCGATCGCTGTTGAAGCGTTATCGCTGATTTATAACAAAGATCTGCTGCCGAACCCGCCA
AAAACCTGGGAAGAGATCCCGGCGCTGGATAAAGAACTGAAAGCGAAAGGTAAGAGCGCGCTGATGTTCA
ACCTGCAAGAACCGTACTTCACCTGGCCGCTGATTGCTGCTGACGGGGGTTATGCGTTCAAGTATGAAAA
CGGCAAGTACGACATTAAAGACGTGGGCGTGGATAACGCTGGCGCGAAAGCGGGTCTGACCTTCCTGGTT
GACCTGATTAAAAACAAACACATGAATGCAGACACCGATTACTCCATCGCAGAAGCTGCCTTTAATAAAG
GCGAAACAGCGATGACCATCAACGGCCCGTGGGCATGGTCCAACATCGACACCAGCAAAGTGAATTATGG
TGTAACGGTACTGCCGACCTTCAAGGGTCAACCATCCAAACCGTTCGTTGGCGTGCTGAGCGCAGGTATT
GACGCCGCCAGTCCGAACAAAGAGCTGGCAAAAGAGTTCCTCGAAAACTATCTGCTGACTGATGAAGGTC
TGGAAGCGGTTAATAAAGACAAACCGCTGGGTGCCGTAGCGCTGAAGTCTTACGAGGAAGAGTTGGCGAA
AGATCCACGTATTGCCGCCACAATGGAAAACGCCCAGAAAGGTGAAATCATGCCGAACATCCCGCAGATG
TCCGCTTTCTGGTATGCCGTGCGTACTGCGGTGATCAACGCCGCCAGCGGTCGTCAGACTGTCGATGAAG
CCCTGAAAGACGCGCAGACTAATTCGAGCTCGACTAGTGGATCTGGTGGTGGTGGCGGCAGCGCGGGTCT
GGAAGTTCTGTTCCAGGGGCCCCAGGATCCGATGTCGGACGAATGGGAACAGCTTACTGTAGAGTTGAGA
AAAATTCCACGTGGCACCGAAGCTGCACCACAGTATTTGAGACATTTAATGAAAATGTTTGTCGCTGACT
TCGAAACTGCTGTATCCAAAAGATTCGATGTAAAATTCTGGAATAAACTGAAATCAATGATGGATGAAAT
AACAAAAGCAATGGAAAATGATCGACTTGTTAATCATAATGTTCAAAATCTTGCAATTGGATTTTTGACT
GATTTATCACTTCTTGTTCATTATCATTATGAAATTCCAAATTATGGAAACGATATCTCAAAACAATTAA
CATGGACACCAGATGTATTTCTAAACAGAAAACCTATCAAGTCGAAAAAGAATAGTCGAGTGTTCATGGC
TTATGTTCTGTTAAGAATGGGAGATTTAATGAGATATAAGGAGAACTACCCAAAAGCTCAGGAATATTAC
GAGCAATCATGCCGCATTAATCCAGCTGATGGAGCTGTCTGGAATCAGCTAGGATTGATATCTTCACTTG
GTGCAAAAAACCTGGAAAGTGTCTATTTTCATACACGAGCTCTTCATGCCACTATGGAATTCCCAACTGC
TTCTGGTGGCTTAACGAATATTTTCAAAAATTTTGCAAATCGAGATATTTCAAGACCAATGCCTATTAAA
GATCTATATTTATCCTGCCTAGGAAGAATTCATTTCCTTCTAGAAATCGAAGATTCTTCTGTGCACCTAC
AAAAAATTGGAGAAGAAGCTGCAACTTCAAAAGAAATGATTGTTCCTCTAATGTCTGTATATAAACATCT
CGAGGACGGAACTGAACTTGAACAACGAGCCGTAGAGTATGTCAAAACTATTTGGTGTACGGCCTACCGA
AGTCTCCTGAAAACTTTGGATGATTATAAGGAGGAATCAAAAAAACTGGCAGATGTTCCACATCTTCTTC
ATATTCTGGCACTTTTACTCTGTGCACCTAAACTCCTTCGCGGTATTGAAGACCAAACTGAAGATGAAGT
AACATCAATTTGCGAATGGCTTCTATGCGCAAATTGTGATGAGAAAATCAAGGATTCTGATGCTTTTGGA
TATTTTCATTGTCTTCAAAGAATTCAATATCCACTCACTAGAACTCAATTGGCTCAGAAATTAGTTGAAA
TAGAGGATGAAGATGAATCTAAAGATTAAGCGGCCGCATAATGCTTAAGTCGAACAGAAAGTAATCGTAT
TGTACACGGCCGCATAATCGAAATTAATACGACTCACTATAGGGGAATTGTGAGCGGATAACAATTCCCC
ATCTTAGTATATTAGTTAAGTATAAGAAGGAGATATACATATGGCAGATCTCAATTGGATATCGGCCGGC
CACGCGATCGCTGACGTCGGTACCCTCGAGTCTGGTAAAGAAACCGCTGCTGCGAAATTTGAACGCCAGC
ACATGGACTCGTCTACTAGCGCAGCTTAATTAACCTAGGCTGCTGCCACCGCTGAGCAATAACTAGCATA
ACCCCTTGGGGCCTCTAAACGGGTCTTGAGGGGTTTTTTGCTGAAACCTCAGGCATTTGAGAAGCACACG
GTCACACTGCTTCCGGTAGTCAATAAACCGGTAAACCAGCAATAGACATAAGCGGCTATTTAACGACCCT
GCCCTGAACCGACGACAAGCTGACGACCGGGTCTCCGCAAGTGGCACTTTTCGGGGAAATGTGCGCGGAA
CCCCTATTTGTTTATTTTTCTAAATACATTCAAATATGTATCCGCTCATGAATTAATTCTTAGAAAAACT
CATCGAGCATCAAATGAAACTGCAATTTATTCATATCAGGATTATCAATACCATATTTTTGAAAAAGCCG
TTTCTGTAATGAAGGAGAAAACTCACCGAGGCAGTTCCATAGGATGGCAAGATCCTGGTATCGGTCTGCG
ATTCCGACTCGTCCAACATCAATACAACCTATTAATTTCCCCTCGTCAAAAATAAGGTTATCAAGTGAGA
AATCACCATGAGTGACGACTGAATCCGGTGAGAATGGCAAAAGTTTATGCATTTCTTTCCAGACTTGTTC
AACAGGCCAGCCATTACGCTCGTCATCAAAATCACTCGCATCAACCAAACCGTTATTCATTCGTGATTGC
GCCTGAGCGAGACGAAATACGCGGTCGCTGTTAAAAGGACAATTACAAACAGGAATCGAATGCAACCGGC
GCAGGAACACTGCCAGCGCATCAACAATATTTTCACCTGAATCAGGATATTCTTCTAATACCTGGAATGC
TGTTTTCCCGGGGATCGCAGTGGTGAGTAACCATGCATCATCAGGAGTACGGATAAAATGCTTGATGGTC
GGAAGAGGCATAAATTCCGTCAGCCAGTTTAGTCTGACCATCTCATCTGTAACATCATTGGCAACGCTAC
CTTTGCCATGTTTCAGAAACAACTCTGGCGCATCGGGCTTCCCATACAATCGATAGATTGTCGCACCTGA
TTGCCCGACATTATCGCGAGCCCATTTATACCCATATAAATCAGCATCCATGTTGGAATTTAATCGCGGC
CTAGAGCAAGACGTTTCCCGTTGAATATGGCTCATACTCTTCCTTTTTCAATATTATTGAAGCATTTATC
AGGGTTATTGTCTCATGAGCGGATACATATTTGAATGTATTTAGAAAAATAAACAAATAGGCATGCAGCG
CTCTTCCGCTTCCTCGCTCACTGACTCGCTACGCTCGGTCGTTCGACTGCGGCGAGCGGTGTCAGCTCAC
TCAAAAGCGGTAATACGGTTATCCACAGAATCAGGGGATAAAGCCGGAAAGAACATGTGAGCAAAAAGCA
AAGCACCGGAAGAAGCCAACGCCGCAGGCGTTTTTCCATAGGCTCCGCCCCCCTGACGAGCATCACAAAA
ATCGACGCTCAAGCCAGAGGTGGCGAAACCCGACAGGACTATAAAGATACCAGGCGTTTCCCCCTGGAAG
CTCCCTCGTGCGCTCTCCTGTTCCGACCCTGCCGCTTACCGGATACCTGTCCGCCTTTCTCCCTTCGGGA
AGCGTGGCGCTTTCTCATAGCTCACGCTGTTGGTATCTCAGTTCGGTGTAGGTCGTTCGCTCCAAGCTGG
GCTGTGTGCACGAACCCCCCGTTCAGCCCGACCGCTGCGCCTTATCCGGTAACTATCGTCTTGAGTCCAA
CCCGGTAAGACACGACTTATCGCCACTGGCAGCAGCCATTGGTAACTGATTTAGAGGACTTTGTCTTGAA
GTTATGCACCTGTTAAGGCTAAACTGAAAGAACAGATTTTGGTGAGTGCGGTCCTCCAACCCACTTACCT
TGGTTCAAAGAGTTGGTAGCTCAGCGAACCTTGAGAAAACCACCGTTGGTAGCGGTGGTTTTTCTTTATT
TATGAGATGATGAATCAATCGGTCTATCAAGTCAACGAACAGCTATTCCGTTACTCTAGATTTCAGTGCA
ATTTATCTCTTCAAATGTAGCACCTGAAGTCAGCCCCATACGATATAAGTTGTAATTCTCATGTTAGTCA
TGCCCCGCGCCCACCGGAAGGAGCTGACTGGGTTGAAGGCTCTCAAGGGCATCGGTCGAGATCCCGGTGC
CTAATGAGTGAGCTAACTTACATTAATTGCGTTGCGCTCACTGCCCGCTTTCCAGTCGGGAAACCTGTCG
TGCCAGCTGCATTAATGAATCGGCCAACGCGCGGGGAGAGGCGGTTTGCGTATTGGGCGCCAGGGTGGTT
TTTCTTTTCACCAGTGAGACGGGCAACAGCTGATTGCCCTTCACCGCCTGGCCCTGAGAGAGTTGCAGCA
AGCGGTCCACGCTGGTTTGCCCCAGCAGGCGAAAATCCTGTTTGATGGTGGTTAACGGCGGGATATAACA
TGAGCTGTCTTCGGTATCGTCGTATCCCACTACCGAGATGTCCGCACCAACGCGCAGCCCGGACTCGGTA
ATGGCGCGCATTGCGCCCAGCGCCATCTGATCGTTGGCAACCAGCATCGCAGTGGGAACGATGCCCTCAT
TCAGCATTTGCATGGTTTGTTGAAAACCGGACATGGCACTCCAGTCGCCTTCCCGTTCCGCTATCGGCTG
AATTTGATTGCGAGTGAGATATTTATGCCAGCCAGCCAGACGCAGACGCGCCGAGACAGAACTTAATGGG
CCCGCTAACAGCGCGATTTGCTGGTGACCCAATGCGACCAGATGCTCCACGCCCAGTCGCGTACCGTCTT
CATGGGAGAAAATAATACTGTTGATGGGTGTCTGGTCAGAGACATCAAGAAATAACGCCGGAACATTAGT
GCAGGCAGCTTCCACAGCAATGGCATCCTGGTCATCCAGCGGATAGTTAATGATCAGCCCACTGACGCGT
TGCGCGAGAAGATTGTGCACCGCCGCTTTACAGGCTTCGACGCCGCTTCGTTCTACCATCGACACCACCA
CGCTGGCACCCAGTTGATCGGCGCGAGATTTAATCGCCGCGACAATTTGCGACGGCGCGTGCAGGGCCAG
ACTGGAGGTGGCAACGCCAATCAGCAACGACTGTTTGCCCGCCAGTTGTTGTGCCACGCGGTTGGGAATG
TAATTCAGCTCCGCCATCGCCGCTTCCACTTTTTCCCGCGTTTTCGCAGAAACGTGGCTGGCCTGGTTCA
CCACGCGGGAAACGGTCTGATAAGAGACACCGGCATACTCTGCGACATCGTATAACGTTACTGGTTTCAC
ATTCACCACCCTGAATTGACTCTCTTCCGGGCGCTATCATGCCATACCGCGAAAGGTTTTGCGCCATTCG
ATGGTGTCCGGGATCTCGACGCTCTCCCTTATGCGACTCCTGCATTAGGAAATTAATACGACTCACTATA
